Addgene plasmid #194556: pRK5-mEGFP-HMGB1-MUT-Rdel
Purpose: Mammalian Expression of mEGFP-HMGB1 Mutant (K184Rfs*44) Fusion Protein, "R del" variant
Depositing lab: Denes Hnisz. Depositing organization: Max Planck Institute for Molecular Genetics. Publication: Aberrant phase separation and nucleolar dysfunction in rare genetic diseases. Mensah MA, Niskanen H, Magalhaes AP, Basu S, Kircher M, Sczakiel HL, Reiter AMV, Elsner J, Meinecke P, Biskup S, Chung BHY, Dombrowsky G, Eckmann-Scholz C, Hitz MP, Hoischen A, Holterhus PM, Hulsemann W, Kahrizi K, Kalscheuer VM, Kan A, Krumbiegel M, Kurth I, Leubner J, Longardt AC, Moritz JD, Najmabadi H, Skipalova K, Snijders Blok L, Tzschach A, Wiedersberg E, Zenker M, Garcia-Cabau C, Buschow R, Salvatella X, Kraushar ML, Mundlos S, Caliebe A, Spielmann M, Horn D, Hnisz D. Nature. 2023 Feb;614(7948):564-571. doi: 10.1038/s41586-022-05682-1. Epub 2023 Feb 8. PubMed 36755093.
Backbone
  Vector backbone: pRK5
  Vector type: Mammalian Expression
Growth in bacteria
  Bacterial resistance: Ampicillin, 100 μg/mL
  Growth temperature: 37°C
  Growth strain: DH5alpha
  Copy number: High Copy
Gene/Insert
  Gene/Insert name: HMGB1
  Species: H. sapiens (human)
  Mutation: Deletion of Arginines after Lys185
  Entrez Gene: HMGB1 (a.k.a. HMG-1, HMG1, HMG3, SBP-1)
  Tag / fusion protein: mEGFP (N terminal on insert)
  Cloning method: Gibson Cloning
Terms and licenses: Academic/Nonprofit Terms; Industry Terms: Not Available to Industry
How to cite: pRK5-mEGFP-HMGB1-MUT-Rdel was a gift from Denes Hnisz (Addgene plasmid # 194556 ; http://n2t.net/addgene:194556 ; RRID:Addgene_194556)
