[The description below was written by a language model from this plasmid's Addgene catalogue record and pLannotate feature annotations shown in this document.]
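Description:
pRK5-mEGFP-HMGB1-MUT-Rdel is a 6,036-nt mammalian expression plasmid on the pRK5 backbone, intended for transient expression in cultured mammalian cells. It is propagated in E. coli as a high-copy plasmid through a ColE1/pUC-type origin and selected with ampicillin via the β-lactamase gene. The backbone also carries an M13 phage origin for single-stranded DNA production, an SV40 enhancer/early promoter region, and assorted remnants (lacZα, lacI, rop and bom fragments, lac promoter/operator) that are vestiges of earlier cloning vectors rather than functional parts of the design.

The expression cassette is driven by the human cytomegalovirus immediate-early enhancer and promoter, followed by a fragment of CMV intron A and an SP6 promoter, and is terminated by the SV40 polyadenylation signal. The open reading frame encodes monomeric EGFP fused to the N terminus of human HMGB1. The automated annotation labels the fluorescent protein as a SiriusGFP fragment and matches the insert to horse HMGB1, which are nearest-match calls for the mEGFP and the highly conserved human sequence given in the catalogue. Short hits to an IgH signal sequence and a plant HSP terminator are also likely incidental matches. The HMGB1 portion is based on the K184Rfs*44 frameshift mutant, which replaces the normal C-terminal tail with an aberrant sequence. In this "R del" variant, the arginines after Lys185 have been deleted.

The associated publication concerns aberrant phase separation and nucleolar dysfunction in rare genetic diseases. The fluorescent fusion therefore fits live-cell or fixed-cell imaging of the mutant protein's localization, and the arginine deletion presumably tests how those residues contribute to its behaviour, although the record does not state this explicitly.
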