Features (pLannotate 1.2.2; 22 found; start..end, strand, type, name):
     14..393     +  enhancer       CMV enhancer: human cytomegalovirus immediate early enhancer
    394..597     +  promoter       CMV promoter: human cytomegalovirus (CMV) immediate early promoter
    733..776     +  intron         CMV intron (fragment): modified intron A from human cytomegalovirus
    828..846     +  promoter       SP6 promoter: promoter for bacteriophage SP6 RNA polymerase
    850..887     +  CDS            IgH signal sequence (fragment): signal sequence from the mouse immunoglobulin heavy chain variable region
    939..1653    +  CDS            SiriusGFP (fragment): enhanced GFP (EGFP) derivative that exhibits robust folding and enhanced photostability (Zhong et al., 2019) mammalian codon-optimized
   1659..2204    +  CDS            HMGB1 (fragment): HMGB1_HORSE - Also known as HMG1. Experimental evidence at protein level: Swiss-Prot protein existence level 1. In the extracellular compartment (following either active secretion or passive release) involved in regulation of the inflammatory response. Fully reduced HGMB1 (which subsequently gets oxidized after release) in association with CXCL12 mediates the recruitment of inflammatory cells during the initial phase of tissue injury; the CXCL12:HMGB1 complex triggers CXCR4 homodimerization. Induces the migration of monocyte-derived immature dendritic cells and seems to regulate adhesive and m
   2217..2234    +  terminator     HSP terminator (fragment): efficient transcription terminator from the Arabidopsis thaliana heat shock protein 18.2 gene (Nagaya et al., 2010)
   2349..2483    +  polyA_signal   SV40 poly(A) signal: SV40 polyadenylation signal
   2552..2909    +  promoter       SV40 promoter: SV40 enhancer and early promoter
   2928..3082    +  CDS            lacZα (fragment): LacZα fragment of β-galactosidase; lacZ fragment
   3088..3139    -  misc_feature   bom (fragment): basis of mobility region from pBR322
   3158..3538    +  rep_origin     M13 ori (sequence partly withheld): M13 bacteriophage origin of replication; arrow indicates direction of (+) strand synthesis
   3614..3663    -  misc_feature   bom (fragment): basis of mobility region from pBR322
   3765..3800    -  CDS            rop (fragment): Rop protein, which maintains plasmids at low copy number; rop
   3895..3999    +  promoter       AmpR promoter: bla
   4000..4860    +  CDS            AmpR: β-lactamase; bla; confers resistance to ampicillin, carbenicillin, and related antibiotics
   5031..5619    +  rep_origin     ori: high-copy-number ColE1/pMB1/pBR322/pUC origin of replication
   5802..5894    +  CDS            lacI (fragment): lac repressor; lacI; The lac repressor binds to the lac operator to inhibit transcription in E. coli. This inhibition can be relieved by adding lactose or isopropyl-β-D-thiogalactopyranoside (IPTG).
   5907..5928    +  protein_bind   CAP binding site: CAP binding activates transcription in the presence of cAMP. E. coli catabolite activator protein
   5943..5973    +  promoter       lac promoter: promoter for the E. coli lac operon
   5981..5997    +  protein_bind   lac operator: The lac repressor binds to the lac operator to inhibit transcription in E. coli. This inhibition can be relieved by adding lactose or isopropyl-β-D-thiogalactopyranoside (IPTG). lac repressor encoded by lacI
>Addgene plasmid #194556 | pRK5-mEGFP-HMGB1-MUT-Rdel | addgene full sequence | sequence record 385262 | Addgene NGS Result
TTCGAGCTCGCCCGACATTGATTATTGACTAGTTATTAATAGTAATCAATTACGGGGTCATTAGTTCATA
GCCCATATATGGAGTTCCGCGTTACATAACTTACGGTAAATGGCCCGCCTGGCTGACCGCCCAACGACCC
CCGCCCATTGACGTCAATAATGACGTATGTTCCCATAGTAACGCCAATAGGGACTTTCCATTGACGTCAA
TGGGTGGAGTATTTACGGTAAACTGCCCACTTGGCAGTACATCAAGTGTATCATATGCCAAGTACGCCCC
CTATTGACGTCAATGACGGTAAATGGCCCGCCTGGCATTATGCCCAGTACATGACCTTATGGGACTTTCC
TACTTGGCAGTACATCTACGTATTAGTCATCGCTATTACCATGGTGATGCGGTTTTGGCAGTACATCAAT
GGGCGTGGATAGCGGTTTGACTCACGGGGATTTCCAAGTCTCCACCCCATTGACGTCAATGGGAGTTTGT
TTTGGCACCAAAATCAACGGGACTTTCCAAAATGTCGTAACAACTCCGCCCCATTGACGCAAATGGGCGG
TAGGCGTGTACGGTGGGAGGTCTATATAAGCAGAGCTCGTTTAGTGAACCGTCAGATCGCCTGGAGACGC
CATCCACGCTGTTTTGACCTCCATAGAAGACACCGGGACCGATCCAGCCTCCGCGGCCGGGAACGGTGCA
TTGGAACGCGGATTCCCCGTGCCAAGAGTGACGTAAGTACCGCCTATAGAGTCTATAGGCCCACCCCCTT
GGCTTCGTTAGAACGCGGCTACAATTAATACATAACCTTATGTATCATACACATACGATTTAGGTGACAC
TATAGAATAACATCCACTTTGCCTTTCTCTCCACAGGTGTCCACTCCCAGGTCCAACTGCACCTCGGTTC
TATCGATTGAATTCGTACCGGTGCCACCATGGTGAGCAAGGGCGAGGAGCTGTTCACCGGGGTGGTGCCC
ATCCTGGTCGAGCTGGACGGCGACGTAAACGGCCACAAGTTCAGCGTGCGCGGCGAGGGCGAGGGCGATG
CCACCAACGGCAAGCTGACCCTGAAGTTCATCTGCACCACCGGCAAGCTGCCCGTGCCCTGGCCCACCCT
CGTGACCACCCTGACCTACGGCGTGCAGTGCTTCAGCCGCTACCCCGACCACATGAAGCAGCACGACTTC
TTCAAGTCCGCCATGCCCGAAGGCTACGTCCAGGAGCGCACCATCTCCTTCAAGGACGACGGCACCTACA
AGACCCGCGCCGAGGTGAAGTTCGAGGGCGACACCCTGGTGAACCGCATCGAGCTGAAGGGCATCGACTT
CAAGGAGGACGGCAACATCCTGGGGCACAAGCTGGAGTACAACTTCAACAGCCACAACGTCTATATCACG
GCCGACAAGCAGAAGAACGGCATCAAGGCGAACTTCAAGATCCGCCACAACGTCGAGGACGGCAGCGTGC
AGCTCGCCGACCACTACCAGCAGAACACCCCCATCGGCGACGGCCCCGTGCTGCTGCCCGACAACCACTA
CCTGAGCACCCAGTCCAAGCTGAGCAAAGACCCCAACGAGAAGCGCGATCACATGGTCCTGCTGGAGTTC
GTGACCGCCGCCGGGATCACTCTCGGCATGGACGAGCTGTACACGGCGATGGGCAAAGGAGATCCTAAGA
AGCCGAGAGGCAAAATGTCATCATATGCATTTTTTGTGCAAACTTGTCGGGAGGAGCATAAGAAGAAGCA
CCCAGATGCTTCAGTCAACTTCTCAGAGTTTTCTAAGAAGTGCTCAGAGAGGTGGAAGACCATGTCTGCT
AAAGAGAAAGGAAAATTTGAAGATATGGCAAAAGCGGACAAGGCCCGTTATGAAAGAGAAATGAAAACCT
ATATCCCTCCCAAAGGGGAGACAAAAAAGAAGTTCAAGGATCCCAATGCACCCAAGAGGCCTCCTTCGGC
CTTCTTCCTCTTCTGCTCTGAGTATCGCCCAAAAATCAAAGGAGAACATCCTGGCCTGTCCATTGGTGAT
GTTGCGAAGAAACTGGGAGAGATGTGGAATAACACTGCTGCAGATGACAAGCAGCCTTATGAAAAGAAGG
CTGCGAAGCTGAAGGAAAAATATGAAAAGGATATTGCTGCATATCGAGCTAAAGGAAAGCCTGATGCAGC
AAAAAAGGGAGTTGTCAAGGCTGAAAAAAGCAAGAAAAGGAAAAAGATGAAGATGAAGATGAAAATGAAG
AAGATGAAGATGAAGAAGAAGATGATGATGATGAATAAGTTGGTTCTAGCGCAGTTCTTCTTCTCCTGTC
TATAAAGTCGACCTGCAGAAGCTTGGCCGCCATGGCCCAACTTGTTTATTGCAGCTTATAATGGTTACAA
ATAAAGCAATAGCATCACAAATTTCACAAATAAAGCATTTTTTTCACTGCATTCTAGTTGTGGTTTGTCC
AAACTCATCAATGTATCTTATCATGTCTGGATCGGGAATTAATTCGGCGCAGCACCATGGCCTGAAATAA
CCTCTGAAAGAGGAACTTGGTTAGGTACCTTCTGAGGCGGAAAGAACCAGCTGTGGAATGTGTGTCAGTT
AGGGTGTGGAAAGTCCCCAGGCTCCCCAGCAGGCAGAAGTATGCAAAGCATGCATCTCAATTAGTCAGCA
ACCAGGTGTGGAAAGTCCCCAGGCTCCCCAGCAGGCAGAAGTATGCAAAGCATGCATCTCAATTAGTCAG
CAACCATAGTCCCGCCCCTAACTCCGCCCATCCCGCCCCTAACTCCGCCCAGTTCCGCCCATTCTCCGCC
CCATGGCTGACTAATTTTTTTTATTTATGCAGAGGCCGAGGCCGCCTCGGCCTCTGAGCTATTCCAGAAG
TAGTGAGGAGGCTTTTTTGGAGGCCTAGGCTTTTGCAAAAAGCTGTTAACAGCTTGGCACTGGCCGTCGT
TTTACAACGTCGTGACTGGGAAAACCCTGGCGTTACCCAACTTAATCGCCTTGCAGCACATCCCCCTTTC
GCCAGCTGGCGTAATAGCGAAGAGGCCCGCACCGATCGCCCTTCCCAACAGTTGCGCAGCCTGAATGGCG
AATGGCGCCTGATGCGGTATTTTCTCCTTACGCATCTGTGCGGTATTTCACACCGCATA
[142 nt withheld, positions 3140-3281]
C
[141 nt withheld, positions 3283-3423]
CCTTTGACGTTGGAGTCCACGTTCTTT
[37 nt withheld, positions 3451-3487]
ACCCTATCTCGGGCTATTCTTTTGATTTATAAGGGATTTTGCCGATTTCGGCCTATTGGTTAAAAAATGA
GCTGATTTAACAAAAATTTAACGCGAATTTTAACAAAATATTAACGTTTACAATTTTATGGTGCACTCTC
AGTACAATCTGCTCTGATGCCGCATAGTTAAGCCAGCCCCGACACCCGCCAACACCCGCTGACGCGCCCT
GACGGGCTTGTCTGCTCCCGGCATCCGCTTACAGACAAGCTGTGACCGTCTCCGGGAGCTGCATGTGTCA
GAGGTTTTCACCGTCATCACCGAAACGCGCGAGACGAAAGGGCCTCGTGATACGCCTATTTTTATAGGTT
AATGTCATGATAATAATGGTTTCTTAGACGTCAGGTGGCACTTTTCGGGGAAATGTGCGCGGAACCCCTA
TTTGTTTATTTTTCTAAATACATTCAAATATGTATCCGCTCATGAGACAATAACCCTGATAAATGCTTCA
ATAATATTGAAAAAGGAAGAGTATGAGTATTCAACATTTCCGTGTCGCCCTTATTCCCTTTTTTGCGGCA
TTTTGCCTTCCTGTTTTTGCTCACCCAGAAACGCTGGTGAAAGTAAAAGATGCTGAAGATCAGTTGGGTG
CACGAGTGGGTTACATCGAACTGGATCTCAACAGCGGTAAGATCCTTGAGAGTTTTCGCCCCGAAGAACG
TTTTCCAATGATGAGCACTTTTAAAGTTCTGCTATGTGGCGCGGTATTATCCCGTATTGACGCCGGGCAA
GAGCAACTCGGTCGCCGCATACACTATTCTCAGAATGACTTGGTTGAGTACTCACCAGTCACAGAAAAGC
ATCTTACGGATGGCATGACAGTAAGAGAATTATGCAGTGCTGCCATAACCATGAGTGATAACACTGCGGC
CAACTTACTTCTGACAACGATCGGAGGACCGAAGGAGCTAACCGCTTTTTTGCACAACATGGGGGATCAT
GTAACTCGCCTTGATCGTTGGGAACCGGAGCTGAATGAAGCCATACCAAACGACGAGCGTGACACCACGA
TGCCTGTAGCAATGGCAACAACGTTGCGCAAACTATTAACTGGCGAACTACTTACTCTAGCTTCCCGGCA
ACAATTAATAGACTGGATGGAGGCGGATAAAGTTGCAGGACCACTTCTGCGCTCGGCCCTTCCGGCTGGC
TGGTTTATTGCTGATAAATCTGGAGCCGGTGAGCGTGGGTCTCGCGGTATCATTGCAGCACTGGGGCCAG
ATGGTAAGCCCTCCCGTATCGTAGTTATCTACACGACGGGGAGTCAGGCAACTATGGATGAACGAAATAG
ACAGATCGCTGAGATAGGTGCCTCACTGATTAAGCATTGGTAACTGTCAGACCAAGTTTACTCATATATA
CTTTAGATTGATTTAAAACTTCATTTTTAATTTAAAAGGATCTAGGTGAAGATCCTTTTTGATAATCTCA
TGACCAAAATCCCTTAACGTGAGTTTTCGTTCCACTGAGCGTCAGACCCCGTAGAAAAGATCAAAGGATC
TTCTTGAGATCCTTTTTTTCTGCGCGTAATCTGCTGCTTGCAAACAAAAAAACCACCGCTACCAGCGGTG
GTTTGTTTGCCGGATCAAGAGCTACCAACTCTTTTTCCGAAGGTAACTGGCTTCAGCAGAGCGCAGATAC
CAAATACTGTTCTTCTAGTGTAGCCGTAGTTAGGCCACCACTTCAAGAACTCTGTAGCACCGCCTACATA
CCTCGCTCTGCTAATCCTGTTACCAGTGGCTGCTGCCAGTGGCGATAAGTCGTGTCTTACCGGGTTGGAC
TCAAGACGATAGTTACCGGATAAGGCGCAGCGGTCGGGCTGAACGGGGGGTTCGTGCACACAGCCCAGCT
TGGAGCGAACGACCTACACCGAACTGAGATACCTACAGCGTGAGCTATGAGAAAGCGCCACGCTTCCCGA
AGGGAGAAAGGCGGACAGGTATCCGGTAAGCGGCAGGGTCGGAACAGGAGAGCGCACGAGGGAGCTTCCA
GGGGGAAACGCCTGGTATCTTTATAGTCCTGTCGGGTTTCGCCACCTCTGACTTGAGCGTCGATTTTTGT
GATGCTCGTCAGGGGGGCGGAGCCTATGGAAAAACGCCAGCAACGCGGCCTTTTTACGGTTCCTGGCCTT
TTGCTGGCCTTTTGCTCACATGTTCTTTCCTGCGTTATCCCCTGATTCTGTGGATAACCGTATTACCGCC
TTTGAGTGAGCTGATACCGCTCGCCGCAGCCGAACGACCGAGCGCAGCGAGTCAGTGAGCGAGGAAGCGG
AAGAGCGCCCAATACGCAAACCGCCTCTCCCCGCGCGTTGGCCGATTCATTAATGCAGCTGGCACGACAG
GTTTCCCGACTGGAAAGCGGGCAGTGAGCGCAACGCAATTAATGTGAGTTAGCTCACTCATTAGGCACCC
CAGGCTTTACACTTTATGCTTCCGGCTCGTATGTTGTGTGGAATTGTGAGCGGATAACAATTTCACACAG
GAAACAGCTATGACATGATTACGAATTAA
